>Addgene plasmid #119024 | pJKW0776 | addgene full sequence | sequence record 231694 | Addgene NGS Result
TGGCGAATGGG
[124 nt withheld, positions 12-135]
C
[91 nt withheld, positions 137-227]
A
[49 nt withheld, positions 229-277]
CCTTTGACGTTGGAGTCCACGTTCTTT
[37 nt withheld, positions 305-341]
ACCCTATCTCGGTCTATTCTTTTGATTTATAAGGGATTTTGCCGATTTCGGCCTATTGGTTAAAAAATGA
GCTGATTTAACAAAAATTTAACGCGAATTTTAACAAAATATTAACGCTTACAATTTAGGTGGCACTTTTC
GGGGAAATGTGCGCGGAACCCCTATTTGTTTATTTTTCTAAATACATTCAAATATGTATCCGCTCATGAA
TTAATTCTTAGAAAAACTCATCGAGCATCAAATGAAACTGCAATTTATTCATATCAGGATTATCAATACC
ATATTTTTGAAAAAGCCGTTTCTGTAATGAAGGAGAAAACTCACCGAGGCAGTTCCATAGGATGGCAAGA
TCCTGGTATCGGTCTGCGATTCCGACTCGTCCAACATCAATACAACCTATTAATTTCCCCTCGTCAAAAA
TAAGGTTATCAAGTGAGAAATCACCATGAGTGACGACTGAATCCGGTGAGAATGGCAAAAGTTTATGCAT
TTCTTTCCAGACTTGTTCAACAGGCCAGCCATTACGCTCGTCATCAAAATCACTCGCATCAACCAAACCG
TTATTCATTCGTGATTGCGCCTGAGCGAGACGAAATACGCGATCGCTGTTAAAAGGACAATTACAAACAG
GAATCGAATGCAACCGGCGCAGGAACACTGCCAGCGCATCAACAATATTTTCACCTGAATCAGGATATTC
TTCTAATACCTGGAATGCTGTTTTCCCGGGGATCGCAGTGGTGAGTAACCATGCATCATCAGGAGTACGG
ATAAAATGCTTGATGGTCGGAAGAGGCATAAATTCCGTCAGCCAGTTTAGTCTGACCATCTCATCTGTAA
CATCATTGGCAACGCTACCTTTGCCATGTTTCAGAAACAACTCTGGCGCATCGGGCTTCCCATACAATCG
ATAGATTGTCGCACCTGATTGCCCGACATTATCGCGAGCCCATTTATACCCATATAAATCAGCATCCATG
TTGGAATTTAATCGCGGCCTAGAGCAAGACGTTTCCCGTTGAATATGGCTCATAACACCCCTTGTATTAC
TGTTTATGTAAGCAGACAGTTTTATTGTTCATGACCAAAATCCCTTAACGTGAGTTTTCGTTCCACTGAG
CGTCAGACCCCGTAGAAAAGATCAAAGGATCTTCTTGAGATCCTTTTTTTCTGCGCGTAATCTGCTGCTT
GCAAACAAAAAAACCACCGCTACCAGCGGTGGTTTGTTTGCCGGATCAAGAGCTACCAACTCTTTTTCCG
AAGGTAACTGGCTTCAGCAGAGCGCAGATACCAAATACTGTCCTTCTAGTGTAGCCGTAGTTAGGCCACC
ACTTCAAGAACTCTGTAGCACCGCCTACATACCTCGCTCTGCTAATCCTGTTACCAGTGGCTGCTGCCAG
TGGCGATAAGTCGTGTCTTACCGGGTTGGACTCAAGACGATAGTTACCGGATAAGGCGCAGCGGTCGGGC
TGAACGGGGGGTTCGTGCACACAGCCCAGCTTGGAGCGAACGACCTACACCGAACTGAGATACCTACAGC
GTGAGCTATGAGAAAGCGCCACGCTTCCCGAAGGGAGAAAGGCGGACAGGTATCCGGTAAGCGGCAGGGT
CGGAACAGGAGAGCGCACGAGGGAGCTTCCAGGGGGAAACGCCTGGTATCTTTATAGTCCTGTCGGGTTT
CGCCACCTCTGACTTGAGCGTCGATTTTTGTGATGCTCGTCAGGGGGGCGGAGCCTATGGAAAAACGCCA
GCAACGCGGCCTTTTTACGGTTCCTGGCCTTTTGCTGGCCTTTTGCTCACATGTTCTTTCCTGCGTTATC
CCCTGATTCTGTGGATAACCGTATTACCGCCTTTGAGTGAGCTGATACCGCTCGCCGCAGCCGAACGACC
GAGCGCAGCGAGTCAGTGAGCGAGGAAGCGGAAGAGCGCCTGATGCGGTATTTTCTCCTTACGCATCTGT
GCGGTATTTCACACCGCAATGGTGCACTCTCAGTACAATCTGCTCTGATGCCGCATAGTTAAGCCAGTAT
ACACTCCGCTATCGCTACGTGACTGGGTCATGGCTGCGCCCCGACACCCGCCAACACCCGCTGACGCGCC
CTGACGGGCTTGTCTGCTCCCGGCATCCGCTTACAGACAAGCTGTGACCGTCTCCGGGAGCTGCATGTGT
CAGAGGTTTTCACCGTCATCACCGAAACGCGCGAGGCAGCTGCGGTAAAGCTCATCAGCGTGGTCGTGAA
GCGATTCACAGATGTCTGCCTGTTCATCCGCGTCCAGCTCGTTGAGTTTCTCCAGAAGCGTTAATGTCTG
GCTTCTGATAAAGCGGGCCATGTTAAGGGCGGTTTTTTCCTGTTTGGTCACTGATGCCTCCGTGTAAGGG
GGATTTCTGTTCATGGGGGTAATGATACCGATGAAACGAGAGAGGATGCTCACGATACGGGTTACTGATG
ATGAACATGCCCGGTTACTGGAACGTTGTGAGGGTAAACAACTGGCGGTATGGATGCGGCGGGACCAGAG
AAAAATCACTCAGGGTCAATGCCAGCGCTTCGTTAATACAGATGTAGGTGTTCCACAGGGTAGCCAGCAG
CATCCTGCGATGCAGATCCGGAACATAATGGTGCAGGGCGCTGACTTCCGCGTTTCCAGACTTTACGAAA
CACGGAAACCGAAGACCATTCATGTTGTTGCTCAGGTCGCAGACGTTTTGCAGCAGCAGTCGCTTCACGT
TCGCTCGCGTATCGGTGATTCATTCTGCTAACCAGTAAGGCAACCCCGCCAGCCTAGCCGGGTCCTCAAC
GACAGGAGCACGATCATGCGCACCCGTGGGGCCGCCATGCCGGCGATAATGGCCTGCTTCTCGCCGAAAC
GTTTGGTGGCGGGACCAGTGACGAAGGCTTGAGCGAGGGCGTGCAAGATTCCGAATACCGCAAGCGACAG
GCCGATCATCGTCGCGCTCCAGCGAAAGCGGTCCTCGCCGAAAATGACCCAGAGCGCTGCCGGCACCTGT
CCTACGAGTTGCATGATAAAGAAGACAGTCATAAGTGCGGCGACGATAGTCATGCCCCGCGCCCACCGGA
AGGAGCTGACTGGGTTGAAGGCTCTCAAGGGCATCGGTCGAGATCCCGGTGCCTAATGAGTGAGCTAACT
TACATTAATTGCGTTGCGCTCACTGCCCGCTTTCCAGTCGGGAAACCTGTCGTGCCAGCTGCATTAATGA
ATCGGCCAACGCGCGGGGAGAGGCGGTTTGCGTATTGGGCGCCAGGGTGGTTTTTCTTTTCACCAGTGAG
ACGGGCAACAGCTGATTGCCCTTCACCGCCTGGCCCTGAGAGAGTTGCAGCAAGCGGTCCACGCTGGTTT
GCCCCAGCAGGCGAAAATCCTGTTTGATGGTGGTTAACGGCGGGATATAACATGAGCTGTCTTCGGTATC
GTCGTATCCCACTACCGAGATATCCGCACCAACGCGCAGCCCGGACTCGGTAATGGCGCGCATTGCGCCC
AGCGCCATCTGATCGTTGGCAACCAGCATCGCAGTGGGAACGATGCCCTCATTCAGCATTTGCATGGTTT
GTTGAAAACCGGACATGGCACTCCAGTCGCCTTCCCGTTCCGCTATCGGCTGAATTTGATTGCGAGTGAG
ATATTTATGCCAGCCAGCCAGACGCAGACGCGCCGAGACAGAACTTAATGGGCCCGCTAACAGCGCGATT
TGCTGGTGACCCAATGCGACCAGATGCTCCACGCCCAGTCGCGTACCGTCTTCATGGGAGAAAATAATAC
TGTTGATGGGTGTCTGGTCAGAGACATCAAGAAATAACGCCGGAACATTAGTGCAGGCAGCTTCCACAGC
AATGGCATCCTGGTCATCCAGCGGATAGTTAATGATCAGCCCACTGACGCGTTGCGCGAGAAGATTGTGC
ACCGCCGCTTTACAGGCTTCGACGCCGCTTCGTTCTACCATCGACACCACCACGCTGGCACCCAGTTGAT
CGGCGCGAGATTTAATCGCCGCGACAATTTGCGACGGCGCGTGCAGGGCCAGACTGGAGGTGGCAACGCC
AATCAGCAACGACTGTTTGCCCGCCAGTTGTTGTGCCACGCGGTTGGGAATGTAATTCAGCTCCGCCATC
GCCGCTTCCACTTTTTCCCGCGTTTTCGCAGAAACGTGGCTGGCCTGGTTCACCACGCGGGAAACGGTCT
GATAAGAGACACCGGCATACTCTGCGACATCGTATAACGTTACTGGTTTCACATTCACCACCCTGAATTG
ACTCTCTTCCGGGCGCTATCATGCCATACCGCGAAAGGTTTTGCGCCATTCGATGGTGTCCGGGATCTCG
ACGCTCTCCCTTATGCGACTCCTGCATTAGGAAGCAGCCCAGTAGTAGGTTGAGGCCGTTGAGCACCGCC
GCCGCAAGGAATGGTGCATGCAAGGAGATGGCGCCCAACAGTCCCCCGGCCACGGGGCCTGCCACCATAC
CCACGCCGAAACAAGCGCTCATGAGCCCGAAGTGGCGAGCCCGATCTTCCCCATCGGTGATGTCGGCGAT
ATAGGCGCCAGCAACCGCACCTGTGGCGCCGGTGATGCCGGCCACGATGCGTCCGGCGTAGAGGATCGAG
ATCTCGATCCCGCGAAATTAATACGACTCACTATAGGGGAATTGTGAGCGGATAACAATTCCCCTCTAGA
AATAATTTTGTTTAACTTTAAGAAGGAGATATACCATGAAACACCACCACCACCACCACCACCACGGTGG
TGAAAACTTGTACTTCCAGGCCCATGGCATGTCGAAGATGGTGGAGGAGCATTGGGCAGCGCAGCGGGCG
AGGGGACCGGCGACAGTGCTGGCCATCGGCACTGCAAATCCTCCCAATGTGTTGTACCAGGCAGATTATC
CCGACTTCTACTTTAGGGTCACCAAGAGTGAGCACATGACCCAGCTAAAGGAGAAGTTTAAACGTATATG
TGATAAGTCAGCAATAAGAAAGCGCCACCTCCATCTAACCGAGGAGCTGCTGGAGAAGAACCCTAACATA
TGTGCACACATGGCCCCCTCCCTCGACGCCCGGCAAGACATTGCGGTGGTGGAGGTCCCCAAGCTAGCCA
AAGAAGCTGCAACCAAGGCCATCAAGGAGTGGGGGCGACCCAAGTCCGACATCACCCACCTCATCTTCTG
CACCACCTGCGGCGTGGACATGCCCGGCGCCGACTACCAACTCACCACGCTCCTCGGCCTCCGCCCCACG
GTCCGCCGCACCATGCTCTACCAACAGGGCTGCTTCGCCGGCGGCACAGTCCTTCGCCATGCCAAGGACT
TCGCCGAGAACAATAGGGGTGCTCGTGTCCTCGCCGTCTGCTCGGAGTTCACCGTCATGAACTTCAGCGG
ACCGTCGGAGGCCCACTTAGACAGCATGGTCGGTATGGCGCTGTTCGGTGATGGCGCCTCGGCTGTCATC
GTCGGCGCCGATCCTGACTTTGCCATTGAACGACCGCTCTTTCAACTGGTTTCTACAACACAAACTATTG
TCCCGGACTCGGACGGAGCCATCAAGTGCCATCTCAAGGAGGTGGGCCTAACCCTGCATCTCGTTAAGAA
TGTACCAGATCTCATATCAAATAACATGGACAAGATCCTCGAAGAGGCATTTGCACCATTGGGCATCAGA
GATTGGAACTCAATCTTTTGGACAGCTCATCCAGGTGGAGCAGCCATACTCGACCAGTTGGAGGCCAAGC
TCGGTCTGAACAAGGAGAAGCTCAAGACTACAAGAACAGTTCTGAGGGAGTATGGAAACATGTCCAGCGC
CTGTGTTTGTTTCGTCCTGGACGAGATGAGGAGAAGTAGCTTGGAGGAGGGGAAGACAACGTCCGGGGAA
GGGTTGGAATGGGGAATTCTGCTAGGGTTTGGGCCTGGGTTGACAGTGGAGACAGTCGTCTTGCGTAGCG
TACCCATCTCGACAGCCAATTAACCATGGCGGATCCGAATTCGAGCTCCGTCGACAAGCTTGCGGCCGCA
CTCGAGCACCACCACCACCACCACTGAGATCCGGCTGCTAACAAAGCCCGAAAGGAAGCTGAGTTGGCTG
CTGCCACCGCTGAGCAATAACTAGCATAACCCCTTGGGGCCTCTAAACGGGTCTTGAGGGGTTTTTTGCT
GAAAGGAGGAACTATATCCGGAT
Features (pLannotate 1.2.2; 20 found; start..end, strand, type, name):
     12..440     +  rep_origin     f1 ori (sequence partly withheld): f1 bacteriophage origin of replication; arrow indicates direction of (+) strand synthesis
    493..550     +  promoter       AmpR promoter (fragment): bla
    559..1374    -  CDS            KanR: aminoglycoside phosphotransferase; aph(3')-Ia; confers resistance to kanamycin in bacteria or G418 (Geneticin®) in eukaryotes
   1496..2084    +  rep_origin     ori: high-copy-number ColE1/pMB1/pBR322/pUC origin of replication
   2270..2409    -  misc_feature   bom: basis of mobility region from pBR322
   2511..2702    -  CDS            rop: Rop protein, which maintains plasmids at low copy number; rop
   2719..3099    +  CDS            YPB1_ECOLX: Protein predicted: Swiss-Prot protein existence level 4. From Escherichia coli.
   3171..3462    -  CDS            TcR (fragment): tetracycline efflux protein; tet; confers resistance to tetracycline
   3477..3498    -  protein_bind   CAP binding site: CAP binding activates transcription in the presence of cAMP. E. coli catabolite activator protein
   3511..4593    -  CDS            lacI: lac repressor; lacI; The lac repressor binds to the lac operator to inhibit transcription in E. coli. This inhibition can be relieved by adding lactose or isopropyl-β-D-thiogalactopyranoside (IPTG).
   4594..4671    -  promoter       lacI promoter: lacI
   4679..4958    -  CDS            TcR (fragment): tetracycline efflux protein; tet; confers resistance to tetracycline
   4980..4998    +  promoter       T7 promoter: promoter for bacteriophage T7 RNA polymerase
   4999..5023    +  protein_bind   lac operator: The lac repressor binds to the lac operator to inhibit transcription in E. coli. This inhibition can be relieved by adding lactose or isopropyl-β-D-thiogalactopyranoside (IPTG). lac repressor encoded by lacI
   5038..5060    +  RBS            RBS: efficient ribosome binding site from bacteriophage T7 gene 10 (Olins and Rangwala, 1989)
   5073..5096    +  CDS            9xHis (fragment): 9xHis affinity tag
   5142..6302    +  CDS            CHS1: CHS1_ORYSI - Also known as CHS. Experimental evidence at protein level: Swiss-Prot protein existence level 1. The primary product of this enzyme is 4,2',4',6'- tetrahydroxychalcone (also termed naringenin-chalcone or chalcone) which can under specific conditions spontaneously isomerize into naringenin. From Oryza sativa subsp. indica (Rice).
   6368..6385    +  CDS            9xHis (fragment): 9xHis affinity tag
   6395..6444    +  CDS            SET1 (fragment): solubility-enhancement tag derived from T7 phage gene 10B
   6452..6499    +  terminator     T7 terminator: transcription terminator for bacteriophage T7 RNA polymerase
