[The description below was written by a language model from this plasmid's Addgene catalogue record and pLannotate feature annotations shown in this document.]
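Description:
pJKW0776 is a bacterial expression plasmid built on the pHis8-4 backbone, a pET-style vector, for producing the Piper methysticum (kava) protein PmSPS2 in E. coli. The catalogue lists a total size of about 6.5 kb with a 1,185 bp insert introduced by Gibson cloning. The plasmid is selected with kanamycin through an aph(3')-Ia aminoglycoside phosphotransferase gene and replicates from a ColE1/pMB1-type origin. The record calls it high copy, although the feature table also shows the rop gene and the pBR322 bom region, elements associated with copy-number moderation and mobilisation. An f1 phage origin and short remnants of a tetracycline resistance gene are also carried over from the parental backbone.

The expression cassette consists of a T7 promoter followed immediately by a lac operator, the phage T7 gene 10 ribosome binding site, an N-terminal polyhistidine tag (8xHis according to the catalogue), the PmSPS2 coding sequence and a T7 terminator. A plasmid-borne lacI gene with its own promoter supplies lac repressor, so transcription is held off until IPTG is added in a host that provides T7 RNA polymerase. The annotation software labelled the insert as a rice chalcone synthase homologue, which reflects sequence similarity of PmSPS2 to chalcone synthase-type enzymes rather than its actual origin. A second His-tag fragment and a small T7 gene 10B-derived fragment lie downstream of the insert; the record does not indicate whether they are translated. The construct is suited to IPTG-induced overexpression and nickel-affinity purification of recombinant PmSPS2, and the associated study concerns the biosynthesis of kavalactones in kava.
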