Addgene plasmid #119024: pJKW0776
Purpose: E.coli expression plasmid for PmSPS2
Depositing lab: Jing-Ke Weng. Depositing organization: Whitehead Institute for Biomedical Research. Publication: The biosynthetic origin of psychoactive kavalactones in kava. Pluskal T, Torrens-Spence MP, Fallon TR, De Abreu A, Shi CH, Weng JK. Nat Plants. 2019 Jul 22. pii: 10.1038/s41477-019-0474-0. doi: 10.1038/s41477-019-0474-0. PubMed 31332312.
Backbone
  Vector backbone: pHis8-4
  Backbone size w/o insert (bp): 5336
  Total vector size (bp): 6528
  Vector type: Bacterial Expression
Growth in bacteria
  Bacterial resistance: Kanamycin, 50 μg/mL
  Growth temperature: 37°C
  Growth strain: DH5alpha
  Copy number: High Copy
Gene/Insert
  Gene/Insert name: PmSPS2
  Species: Piper methysticum
  Insert size (bp): 1185
  GenBank ID: MK058494
  Promoter: T7
  Tag / fusion protein: 8xHis (N terminal on backbone)
  Cloning method: Gibson Cloning
  Sequencing primers: 5′ TAATACGACTCACTATAGGG; 3′ GCTAGTTATTGCTCAGCGG
Terms and licenses: Academic/Nonprofit Terms; Industry Terms: Not Available to Industry
How to cite: pJKW0776 was a gift from Jing-Ke Weng (Addgene plasmid # 119024 ; http://n2t.net/addgene:119024 ; RRID:Addgene_119024)
